>Addgene plasmid #49208 | Flag‐mTim3 | depositor full sequence | sequence record 72764 | Flag‐mTim3 sequence 7045 bps
GACGGATCGGGAGATCTCCCGATCCCCTATGGTCGACTCTCAGTACAATCTGCTCTGATGCCGCATAGTT
AAGCCAGTATCTGCTCCCTGCTTGTGTGTTGGAGGTCGCTGAGTAGTGCGCGAGCAAAATTTAAGCTACA
ACAAGGCAAGGCTTGACCGACAATTGCATGAAGAATCTGCTTAGGGTTAGGCGTTTTGCGCTGCTTCGCG
ATGTACGGGCCAGATATACGCGTTGACATTGATTATTGACTAGGCTTTTGCAAAAAGCTTTGCAAAGATG
GATAAAGTTTTAAACAGAGAGGAATCTTTGCAGCTAATGGACCTTCTAGGTCTTGAAAGGAGTGCCTCGT
GAGGCTCCGGTGCCCGTCAGTGGGCAGAGCGCACATCGCCCACAGTCCCCGAGAAGTTGGGGGGAGGGGT
CGGCAATTGAACCGGTGCCTAGAGAAGGTGGCGCGGGGTAAACTGGGAAAGTGATGTCGTGTACTGGCTC
CGCCTTTTTCCCGAGGGTGGGGGAGAACCGTATATAAGTGCAGTAGTCGCCGTGAACGTTCTTTTTCGCA
ACGGGTTTGCCGCCAGAACACAGGTAAGTGCCGTGTGTGGTTCCCGCGGGCCTGGCCTCTTTACGGGTTA
TGGCCCTTGCGTGCCTTGAATTACTTCCACCTGGCTGCAGTACGTGATTCTTGATCCCGAGCTTCGGGTT
GGAAGTGGGTGGGAGAGTTCGAGGCCTTGCGCTTAAGGAGCCCCTTCGCCTCGTGCTTGAGTTGAGGCCT
GGCCTGGGCGCTGGGGCCGCCGCGTGCGAATCTGGTGGCACCTTCGCGCCTGTCTCGCTGCTTTCGATAA
GTCTCTAGCCATTTAAAATTTTTGATGACCTGCTGCGACGCTTTTTTTCTGGCAAGATAGTCTTGTAAAT
GCGGGCCAAGATCTGCACACTGGTATTTCGGTTTTTGGGGCCGCGGGCGGCGACGGGGCCCGTGCGTCCC
AGCGCACATGTTCGGCGAGGCGGGGCCTGCGAGCGCGGCCACCGAGAATCGGACGGGGGTAGTCTCAAGC
TGGCCGGCCTGCTCTGGTGCCTGGCCTCGCGCCGCCGTGTATCGCCCCGCCCTGGGCGGCAAGGCTGGCC
CGGTCGGCACCAGTTGCGTGAGCGGAAAGATGGCCGCTTCCCGGCCCTGCTGCAGGGAGCTCAAAATGGA
GGACGCGGCGCTCGGGAGAGCGGGCGGGTGAGTCACCCACACAAAGGAAAAGGGCCTTTCCGTCCTCAGC
CGTCGCTTCATGTGACTCCACGGAGTACCGGGCGCCGTCCAGGCACCTCGATTAGTTCTCGAGCTTTTGG
AGTACGTCGTCTTTAGGTTGGGGGGAGGGGTTTTATGCGATGGAGTTTCCCCACACTGAGTGGGTGGAGA
CTGAAGTTAGGCCAGCTTGGCACTTGATGTAATTCTCCTTGGAATTTGCCCTTTTTGAGTTTGGATCTTG
GTTCATTCTCAAGCCTCAGACAGTGGTTCAAAGTTTTTTTCTTCCATTTCAGGTGTCGTGAGGAATTAGC
TTGGTACCGAGCTCGGATCCATGGCCTTACCAGTGACCGCCTTGCTCCTGCCGCTAGCCTTGCTGCTCCA
CGCCGCCAGGCCGGATTACAAGGACGATGACGACAAGATCGATTTGGAAAATGCTTATGTGTTTGAGGTT
GGTAAGAATGCCTATCTGCCCTGCAGTTACACTCTATCTACACCTGGGGCACTTGTGCCTATGTGCTGGG
GCAAGGGATTCTGTCCTTGGTCACAGTGTACCAACGAGTTGCTCAGAACTGATGAAAGAAATGTGACATA
TCAGAAATCCAGCAGATACCAGCTAAAGGGCGATCTCAACAAAGGAGACGTGTCTCTGATCATAAAGAAT
GTGACTCTGGATGACCATGGGACCTACTGCTGCAGGATACAGTTCCCTGGTCTTATGAATGATAAAAAAT
TAGAACTGAAATTAGACATCAAAGCAGCCAAGGTCACTCCAGCTCAGACTGCCCATGGGGACTCTACTAC
AGCTTCTCCAAGAACCCTAACCACGGAGAGAAATGGTTCAGAGACACAGACACTGGTGACCCTCCATAAT
AACAATGGAACAAAAATTTCCACATGGGCTGATGAAATTAAGGACTCTGGAGAAACGATCAGAACTGCTA
TCCACATTGGAGTGGGAGTCTCTGCTGGGTTGACCCTGGCACTTATCATTGGTGTCTTAATCCTTAAATG
GTATTCCTGTAAGAAAAAGAAGTTATCGAGTTTGAGCCTTATTACACTGGCCAACTTGCCTCCAGGAGGG
TTGGCAAATGCAGGAGCAGTCAGGATTCGCTCTGAGGAAAATATCTACACCATCGAGGAGAACGTATATG
AAGTGGAGAATTCAAATGAGTACTACTGCTACGTCAACAGCCAGCAGCCATCCTGACAGAATTCCAGCTG
AGCGCCGGTCGCTACCATTACCAGTTGGTCTGGTGTCAAAAATAATAACCGGGCAGGCCATGTCTGCCCG
TATTTCGCGTAAGGAAATCCATTATGTACTATTTAAACTCGAGCGGCCGCTCGAGCATGCATCTAGAGGG
CCCTATTCTATAGTGTCACCTAAATGCTAGAGCTCGCTGATCAGCCTCGACTGTGCCTTCTAGTTGCCAG
CCATCTGTTGTTTGCCCCTCCCCCGTGCCTTCCTTGACCCTGGAAGGTGCCACTCCCACTGTCCTTTCCT
AATAAAATGAGGAAATTGCATCGCATTGTCTGAGTAGGTGTCATTCTATTCTGGGGGGTGGGGTGGGGCA
GGACAGCAAGGGGGAGGATTGGGAAGACAATAGCAGGCATGCTGGGGATGCGGTGGGCTCTATGGCTTCT
GAGGCGGAAAGAACCAGCTGGGGCTCTAGGGGGTATCCCC
[124 nt withheld, positions 2911-3034]
C
[32 nt withheld, positions 3036-3067]
CA
[57 nt withheld, positions 3070-3126]
A
[49 nt withheld, positions 3128-3176]
CCTTTGACGTTGGAGTCCACGTTCTTT
[37 nt withheld, positions 3204-3240]
ACCCTATCTCGGTCTATTCTTTTGATTTATAAGGGATTTTGGGGATTTCGGCCTATTGGTTAAAAAATGA
GCTGATTTAACAAAAATTTAACGCGAATTAATTCTGTGGAATGTGTGTCAGTTAGGGTGTGGAAAGTCCC
CAGGCTCCCCAGGCAGGCAGAAGTATGCAAAGCATGCATCTCAATTAGTCAGCAACCAGGTGTGGAAAGT
CCCCAGGCTCCCCAGCAGGCAGAAGTATGCAAAGCATGCATCTCAATTAGTCAGCAACCATAGTCCCGCC
CCTAACTCCGCCCATCCCGCCCCTAACTCCGCCCAGTTCCGCCCATTCTCCGCCCCATGGCTGACTAATT
TTTTTTATTTATGCAGAGGCCGAGGCCGCCTCTGCCTCTGAGCTATTCCAGAAGTAGTGAGGAGGCTTTT
TTGGAGGCCTAGGCTTTTGCAAAAAGCTCCCGGGAGCTTGTATATCCATTTTCGGATCTGATCAAGAGAC
AGGATGAGGATCGTTTCGCATGATTGAACAAGATGGATTGCACGCAGGTTCTCCGGCCGCTTGGGTGGAG
AGGCTATTCGGCTATGACTGGGCACAACAGACAATCGGCTGCTCTGATGCCGCCGTGTTCCGGCTGTCAG
CGCAGGGGCGCCCGGTTCTTTTTGTCAAGACCGACCTGTCCGGTGCCCTGAATGAACTGCAGGACGAGGC
AGCGCGGCTATCGTGGCTGGCCACGACGGGCGTTCCTTGCGCAGCTGTGCTCGACGTTGTCACTGAAGCG
GGAAGGGACTGGCTGCTATTGGGCGAAGTGCCGGGGCAGGATCTCCTGTCATCTCACCTTGCTCCTGCCG
AGAAAGTATCCATCATGGCTGATGCAATGCGGCGGCTGCATACGCTTGATCCGGCTACCTGCCCATTCGA
CCACCAAGCGAAACATCGCATCGAGCGAGCACGTACTCGGATGGAAGCCGGTCTTGTCGATCAGGATGAT
CTGGACGAAGAGCATCAGGGGCTCGCGCCAGCCGAACTGTTCGCCAGGCTCAAGGCGCGCATGCCCGACG
GCGAGGATCTCGTCGTGACCCATGGCGATGCCTGCTTGCCGAATATCATGGTGGAAAATGGCCGCTTTTC
TGGATTCATCGACTGTGGCCGGCTGGGTGTGGCGGACCGCTATCAGGACATAGCGTTGGCTACCCGTGAT
ATTGCTGAAGAGCTTGGCGGCGAATGGGCTGACCGCTTCCTCGTGCTTTACGGTATCGCCGCTCCCGATT
CGCAGCGCATCGCCTTCTATCGCCTTCTTGACGAGTTCTTCTGAGCGGGACTCTGGGGTTCGAAATGACC
GACCAAGCGACGCCCAACCTGCCATCACGAGATTTCGATTCCACCGCCGCCTTCTATGAAAGGTTGGGCT
TCGGAATCGTTTTCCGGGACGCCGGCTGGATGATCCTCCAGCGCGGGGATCTCATGCTGGAGTTCTTCGC
CCACCCCAACTTGTTTATTGCAGCTTATAATGGTTACAAATAAAGCAATAGCATCACAAATTTCACAAAT
AAAGCATTTTTTTCACTGCATTCTAGTTGTGGTTTGTCCAAACTCATCAATGTATCTTATCATGTCTGTA
TACCGTCGACCTCTAGCTAGAGCTTGGCGTAATCATGGTCATAGCTGTTTCCTGTGTGAAATTGTTATCC
GCTCACAATTCCACACAACATACGAGCCGGAAGCATAAAGTGTAAAGCCTGGGGTGCCTAATGAGTGAGC
TAACTCACATTAATTGCGTTGCGCTCACTGCCCGCTTTCCAGTCGGGAAACCTGTCGTGCCAGCTGCATT
AATGAATCGGCCAACGCGCGGGGAGAGGCGGTTTGCGTATTGGGCGCTCTTCCGCTTCCTCGCTCACTGA
CTCGCTGCGCTCGGTCGTTCGGCTGCGGCGAGCGGTATCAGCTCACTCAAAGGCGGTAATACGGTTATCC
ACAGAATCAGGGGATAACGCAGGAAAGAACATGTGAGCAAAAGGCCAGCAAAAGGCCAGGAACCGTAAAA
AGGCCGCGTTGCTGGCGTTTTTCCATAGGCTCCGCCCCCCTGACGAGCATCACAAAAATCGACGCTCAAG
TCAGAGGTGGCGAAACCCGACAGGACTATAAAGATACCAGGCGTTTCCCCCTGGAAGCTCCCTCGTGCGC
TCTCCTGTTCCGACCCTGCCGCTTACCGGATACCTGTCCGCCTTTCTCCCTTCGGGAAGCGTGGCGCTTT
CTCAATGCTCACGCTGTAGGTATCTCAGTTCGGTGTAGGTCGTTCGCTCCAAGCTGGGCTGTGTGCACGA
ACCCCCCGTTCAGCCCGACCGCTGCGCCTTATCCGGTAACTATCGTCTTGAGTCCAACCCGGTAAGACAC
GACTTATCGCCACTGGCAGCAGCCACTGGTAACAGGATTAGCAGAGCGAGGTATGTAGGCGGTGCTACAG
AGTTCTTGAAGTGGTGGCCTAACTACGGCTACACTAGAAGGACAGTATTTGGTATCTGCGCTCTGCTGAA
GCCAGTTACCTTCGGAAAAAGAGTTGGTAGCTCTTGATCCGGCAAACAAACCACCGCTGGTAGCGGTGGT
TTTTTTGTTTGCAAGCAGCAGATTACGCGCAGAAAAAAAGGATCTCAAGAAGATCCTTTGATCTTTTCTA
CGGGGTCTGACGCTCAGTGGAACGAAAACTCACGTTAAGGGATTTTGGTCATGAGATTATCAAAAAGGAT
CTTCACCTAGATCCTTTTAAATTAAAAATGAAGTTTTAAATCAATCTAAAGTATATATGAGTAAACTTGG
TCTGACAGTTACCAATGCTTAATCAGTGAGGCACCTATCTCAGCGATCTGTCTATTTCGTTCATCCATAG
TTGCCTGACTCCCCGTCGTGTAGATAACTACGATACGGGAGGGCTTACCATCTGGCCCCAGTGCTGCAAT
GATACCGCGAGACCCACGCTCACCGGCTCCAGATTTATCAGCAATAAACCAGCCAGCCGGAAGGGCCGAG
CGCAGAAGTGGTCCTGCAACTTTATCCGCCTCCATCCAGTCTATTAATTGTTGCCGGGAAGCTAGAGTAA
GTAGTTCGCCAGTTAATAGTTTGCGCAACGTTGTTGCCATTGCTACAGGCATCGTGGTGTCACGCTCGTC
GTTTGGTATGGCTTCATTCAGCTCCGGTTCCCAACGATCAAGGCGAGTTACATGATCCCCCATGTTGTGC
AAAAAAGCGGTTAGCTCCTTCGGTCCTCCGATCGTTGTCAGAAGTAAGTTGGCCGCAGTGTTATCACTCA
TGGTTATGGCAGCACTGCATAATTCTCTTACTGTCATGCCATCCGTAAGATGCTTTTCTGTGACTGGTGA
GTACTCAACCAAGTCATTCTGAGAATAGTGTATGCGGCGACCGAGTTGCTCTTGCCCGGCGTCAATACGG
GATAATACCGCGCCACATAGCAGAACTTTAAAAGTGCTCATCATTGGAAAACGTTCTTCGGGGCGAAAAC
TCTCAAGGATCTTACCGCTGTTGAGATCCAGTTCGATGTAACCCACTCGTGCACCCAACTGATCTTCAGC
ATCTTTTACTTTCACCAGCGTTTCTGGGTGAGCAAAAACAGGAAGGCAAAATGCCGCAAAAAAGGGAATA
AGGGCGACACGGAAATGTTGAATACTCATACTCTTCCTTTTTCAATATTATTGAAGCATTTATCAGGGTT
ATTGTCTCATGAGCGGATACATATTTGAATGTATTTAGAAAAATAAACAAATAGGGGTTCCGCGCACATT
TCCCCGAAAAGTGCCACCTGACGTC
Features (pLannotate 1.2.2; 20 found; start..end, strand, type, name):
     36..80      -  misc_feature   bom (fragment): basis of mobility region from pBR322
    235..253     +  enhancer       CMV enhancer (fragment): human cytomegalovirus immediate early enhancer
    278..347     +  CDS            small t antigen (fragment): SV40 (simian virus 40) small t antigen
    353..1531    +  promoter       EF-1α promoter: strong constitutive promoter for human elongation factor EF-1α
   1567..2433    +  CDS            Havcr2: HAVR2_MOUSE - Also known as Tim3, Timd3. Experimental evidence at protein level: Swiss-Prot protein existence level 1. Cell surface receptor implicated in modulating innate and adaptive immune responses. Generally accepted to have an inhibiting function. Reports on stimulating functions suggest that the activity may be influenced by the cellular context and/or the respective ligand (PubMed:18006747). Regulates macrophage activation (PubMed:11823861). Inhibits T-helper type 1 lymphocyte (Th1)-mediated auto- and alloimmune responses and promotes immunological tolerance (PubMed:14556006, PubMed:1
   2597..2615    -  promoter       SP6 promoter: promoter for bacteriophage SP6 RNA polymerase
   2641..2865    +  polyA_signal   bGH poly(A) signal: bovine growth hormone polyadenylation signal
   2869..2890    +  promoter       SV40 promoter (fragment): SV40 enhancer and early promoter
   2911..3339    +  rep_origin     f1 ori (sequence partly withheld): f1 bacteriophage origin of replication; arrow indicates direction of (+) strand synthesis
   3353..3683    +  promoter       SV40 promoter: SV40 enhancer and early promoter
   3750..4541    +  CDS            neo: KKA2_KLEPN - Also known as kan, nptII. Experimental evidence at protein level: Swiss-Prot protein existence level 1. Resistance to kanamycin, neomycin, paromomycin, ribostamycin, butirosin and gentamicin B. From Klebsiella pneumoniae.
   4565..4723    +  CDS            ble (fragment): BLE_KLEPN - Experimental evidence at protein level: Swiss-Prot protein existence level 1. Binding protein with a strong affinity to the bleomycin family of antibiotics. Binds to CL990; an antimitotic-antibiotic compound. From Klebsiella pneumoniae.
   4718..4839    +  polyA_signal   SV40 poly(A) signal: SV40 polyadenylation signal
   4912..4928    -  protein_bind   lac operator: The lac repressor binds to the lac operator to inhibit transcription in E. coli. This inhibition can be relieved by adding lactose or isopropyl-β-D-thiogalactopyranoside (IPTG). lac repressor encoded by lacI
   4936..4966    -  promoter       lac promoter: promoter for the E. coli lac operon
   4981..5002    -  protein_bind   CAP binding site: CAP binding activates transcription in the presence of cAMP. E. coli catabolite activator protein
   5015..5107    -  CDS            lacI (fragment): lac repressor; lacI; The lac repressor binds to the lac operator to inhibit transcription in E. coli. This inhibition can be relieved by adding lactose or isopropyl-β-D-thiogalactopyranoside (IPTG).
   5290..5878    -  rep_origin     ori: high-copy-number ColE1/pMB1/pBR322/pUC origin of replication
   6049..6909    -  CDS            AmpR: β-lactamase; bla; confers resistance to ampicillin, carbenicillin, and related antibiotics
   6910..7014    -  promoter       AmpR promoter: bla
