[The description below was written by a language model from this plasmid's Addgene catalogue record and pLannotate feature annotations shown in this document.]
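Description:
Flag‐mTim3 is a 7,045 bp mammalian expression plasmid that produces an N-terminally Flag-tagged form of mouse Tim-3 (Havcr2, also called hepatitis A virus cellular receptor 2), a cell-surface receptor that modulates innate and adaptive immune responses. It is built on pCDEF3-CD8SS-Flag, a pCDEF3 derivative into which a human CD8α signal sequence and a Flag epitope were placed ahead of the cloning site. The Tim-3 coding region was amplified without its own signal sequence and inserted between ClaI and NotI sites, both retained. The heterologous CD8α leader therefore directs the protein into the secretory pathway. After leader cleavage, the Flag tag should sit at the extracellular N-terminus of the mature receptor, a layout that suits detection with anti-Flag reagents. Transcription is driven by the strong constitutive human EF-1α promoter and terminated by a bovine growth hormone polyadenylation signal. An SP6 promoter lies in reverse orientation downstream of the insert and serves as a sequencing primer site. The automated annotation marks the Havcr2 open reading frame but does not separately call the leader or the Flag tag.

For selection in mammalian cells, an SV40 early promoter drives a neomycin phosphotransferase gene followed by an SV40 poly(A) signal, allowing G418 selection of stable transfectants. In E. coli the plasmid is maintained through a ColE1/pUC-type origin and ampicillin resistance (β-lactamase). The annotation describes this origin as high copy, whereas the catalogue entry lists the plasmid as low copy. An f1 origin is also present, and the short bom, CMV enhancer, small t antigen, ble and lac-region fragments appear to be backbone remnants. The associated publication concerns phosphotyrosine-dependent coupling of Tim-3 to T-cell receptor signalling, consistent with use in transfection studies of Tim-3 function.
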