Addgene plasmid #49208: Flag‐mTim3
Purpose: expresses Flag tagged mouse Tim3
Depositing lab: Lawrence Kane. Depositing organization: University of Pittsburgh (University, School of Medicine, and Cancer Institute). Publication: Phosphotyrosine-dependent coupling of Tim-3 to T-cell receptor signaling pathways. Lee J, Su EW, Zhu C, Hainline S, Phuah J, Moroco JA, Smithgall TE, Kuchroo VK, Kane LP. Mol Cell Biol. 2011 Oct;31(19):3963-74. doi: 10.1128/MCB.05297-11. Epub 2011 Aug 1. PubMed 21807895.
Backbone
  Vector backbone: pCDEF3-CD8SS-Flag
  Backbone manufacturer: Kane Lab
  Backbone size w/o insert (bp): 6094
  Total vector size (bp): 7045
  Modifications to backbone: a pCDEF3 expression plasmid containing the human CD8α signal sequence and Flag epitope tag
  Vector type: Mammalian Expression
  Selectable markers: Neomycin (select with G418)
Growth in bacteria
  Bacterial resistance: Ampicillin, 100 μg/mL
  Growth temperature: 37°C
  Growth strain: DH5alpha
  Copy number: Low Copy
Gene/Insert
  Gene/Insert name: Tim3 (alt names: hepatitis A virus cellular receptor 2; HAvcr2; Tim-3)
  Species: M. musculus (mouse)
  Mutation: no Tim3 signal sequence
  Entrez Gene: Havcr2 (a.k.a. TIM-3, Tim3, Timd3)
  Promoter: EF1a
  Tag / fusion protein: signal sequence (N terminal on backbone); FLAG (N terminal on backbone)
  Cloning method: Restriction Enzyme; 5′ cloning site Cla1 (not destroyed); 3′ cloning site NotI (not destroyed)
  Sequencing primers: 5′ EF1a-F; 3′ SP6
Terms and licenses: Academic/Nonprofit Terms; Industry Terms: Not Available to Industry
Depositor comments: Full-length Tim-3 (without the signal sequence) was then amplified with specific primers and cloned into a mammalian expression vector containing a human CD8α signal sequence and Flag epitope tag.
How to cite: Flag‐mTim3 was a gift from Lawrence Kane (Addgene plasmid # 49208 ; http://n2t.net/addgene:49208 ; RRID:Addgene_49208)
