>Addgene plasmid #49208 | Flag‐mTim3 | addgene partial sequence | sequence record 76052 | EF1a-F 5'-TCAAGCCTCAGACAGTGGTTC-3'
ATTAGCTTGGTACCGAGCTCGGATCCATGGCCTTACCAGTGACCGCCTTGCTCCTGCCGCTAGCCTTGCT
GCTCCACGCCGCCAGGCCGGATTACAAGGACGATGACGACAAGATCGATTTGGAAAATGCTTATGTGTTT
GAGGTTGGTAAGAATGCCTATCTGCCCTGCAGTTACACTCTATCTACACCTGGGGCACTTGTGCCTATGT
GCTGGGGCAAGGGATTCTGTCCTTGGTCACAGTGTACCAACGAGTTGCTCAGAACTGATGAAAGAAATGT
GACATATCAGAAATCCAGCAGATACCAGCTAAAGGGCGATCTCAACAAAGGAGACGTGTCTCTGATCATA
AAGAATGTGACTCTGGATGACCATGGGACCTACTGCTGCAGGATACAGTTCCCTGGTCTTATGAATGATA
AAAAATTAGAACTGAAATTAGACATCAAAGCAGCCAAGGTCACTCCAGCTCAGACTGCCCATGGGGACTC
TACTACAGCTTCTCCAAGAACCCTAACCACGGAGAGAAATGGTTCAGAGACACAGACACTGGTGACCCTC
CATAATAACAATGGAACAAAAATTTCCACATGGGCTGATGAAATTAAGGACTCTGGAGAAACGATCAGAA
CTGCTATCCACATTGGAGTGGGAGTCTCTGCTGGGTTGACCCTGGCACTTATCATTGGTGTCTTAATCCT
TAAATGGTATTCCTGTAAGAAAAAGAAGTTATCGAGTTTGAGCCTTATTACACTGGCCAACTTGCCTCC
